>Addgene plasmid #153748 | pGBW-m4252955 | addgene full sequence | sequence record 300762 | Ginkgo NGS Result
ATTACGCGCAGAAAAAAAGGATCTCAAGAAGATCCTTTGATCTTTTCTACGGGGTCTGACGCTCAGTGGA
ACGAAAACTCACGTTAAGGGATTTTGGTCATGAGATTATCAAAAAGGATCTTCACCTAGATCCTTTTAAA
TTAAAAATGAAGTTTTAAATCAATCTAAAGTATATATGAGTAAACTTGGTCTGACAGTTACCAATGCTTA
ATCAGTGAGGCACCTATCTCAGCGATCTGTCTATTTCGTTCATCCATAGTTGCATTTAAATTTCCGAACT
CTCCAAGGCCCTCGTCGGAAAATCTTCAAACCTTTCGTCCGATCCATCTTGCAGGCTACCTCTCGAACGA
ACTATCGCAAGTCTCTTGGCCGGCCTTGCGCCTTGGCTATTGCTTGGCAGCGCCTATCGCCAGGTATTAC
TCCAATCCCGAATATCCGAGATCGGGATCACCCGAGAGAAGTTCAACCTACATCCTCAATCCCGATCTAT
CCGAGATCCGAGGAATATCGAAATCGGGGCGCGCCTGGCCTCCGCGCCGGGTTTTGGCGCCTCCCGCGGG
CGCCCCCCTCGTCACGGCGAGCGCTGCCACGTCAGACGAAGGGCGCAGGAGCGTCCTGATCCTTCCGCCC
GGACGCTCAGGACAGCGGCCCGCTGCTCATAAGACTCGGCCTTAGAACCCCAGTATCAGCAGAAGGACAT
TTTAGGACGGGACTTGGGTGACTCTAGGGCACTGGTTTTCTTTCCAGAGAGCGGAACAGGCGAGGAAAAG
TAGTCCCTTCTCGGCGATTCTGCGGAGGGATCTCCGTGGGGCGGTGAACGCCGATGATTATATAAGGACG
CGCCGGGTGTGGCACAGCTAGTTCCGTCGCAGCCGGGATTTGGGTCGCGGTTCTTGTTTGTGGATCGCTG
TGATCGTCACTTGGTGAGTAGCGGGCTGCTGGGCTGGCCGGGGCTTTCGTGGCCGCCGGGCCGCTCGGTG
GGACGGAAGCGTGTGGAGAGACCGCCAAGGGCTGTAGTCTGGGTCCGCGAGCAAGGTTGCCCTGAACTGG
GGGTTGGGGGGAGCGCAGCAAAATGGCGGCTGTTCCCGAGTCTTGAATGGAAGACGCTTGTGAGGCGGGC
TGTGAGGTCGTTGAAACAAGGTGGGGGGCATGGTGGGCGGCAAGAACCCAAGGTCTTGAGCCCTTCGCTA
ATGCGGGAAAGCTCTTATTCGGGTGAGATGGGCTGGGCACCATCTGGGGACCCTGACGTGAAGTTTGTCA
CTGACTGGAGAACTCGGTTTGTCGTCTGTTGCGGGGGCGGCAGTTATGGCGGTGCCGTTGGGCAGTGCAC
CCGTACCTTTGGGAGCGCGCGCCCTCGTCGTGTCGTGACGTCACCCGTTCTGTTGGCTTATAATGCAGGG
TGGGGCCACCAGCCGGTAGGTGTGCGGTAGGCTTTTCTCCGTCGCAGGACGCAGGGTTCGGGCCTAGGGT
AGGCTCTCCTGAATCGACAGGCGCCGGACCTCTGGTGAGGGGAGGGATAAGTGAGGCGTCAGTTTCTTTG
GTCGGTTTTATGTACCTATCTTCTTAAGTAGCTGAAGCTCCGGTTTTGAACTATGCGCTCGGGGTTGGCG
AGTGTGTTTTGTGAAGTTTTTTAGGCACCTTTTGAAATGTAATCATTTGGGTCAATATGTAATTTTCAGT
GTTAGACTTGTAAATTGTCCGCTAAATTCTGGCCGTTTTTGGCTTTTTTGTTAGACAACATGGGTAAAAA
GCCTGAACTCACCGCGACGTCTGTCGAGAAGTTTCTGATCGAAAAGTTCGACAGCGTCTCCGACCTGATG
CAGCTCTCGGAGGGCGAAGAATCTCGTGCTTTCAGCTTCGATGTAGGAGGGCGTGGATATGTCCTGCGGG
TAAATAGCTGCGCCGATGGTTTCTACAAAGATCGTTATGTTTATCGGCACTTTGCATCCGCCGCGCTCCC
GATTCCGGAAGTGCTTGACATTGGGGAGTTCAGCGAGAGCCTGACCTATTGCATCTCCCGCCGTGCACAG
GGTGTCACGTTGCAAGACCTGCCTGAAACCGAACTGCCCGCTGTTCTGCAGCCGGTCGCGGAGGCAATGG
ATGCCATCGCTGCCGCCGATCTTAGCCAGACGAGCGGGTTCGGCCCATTCGGACCGCAAGGAATCGGTCA
ATACACTACATGGCGTGATTTCATATGCGCGATTGCTGATCCCCATGTGTATCACTGGCAAACTGTGATG
GACGACACCGTCAGTGCGTCCGTCGCGCAGGCTCTCGATGAGCTGATGCTTTGGGCCGAGGACTGCCCCG
AAGTCCGGCACCTCGTGCACGCGGATTTCGGCTCCAACAATGTCCTGACGGACAATGGCCGCATAACAGC
GGTCATTGACTGGAGCGAGGCGATGTTCGGGGATTCCCAATACGAGGTCGCCAACATCTTCTTCTGGAGG
CCGTGGTTGGCTTGTATGGAGCAGCAGACGCGCTACTTCGAGCGGAGGCATCCGGAGCTTGCAGGATCGC
CCCGGCTCCGGGCGTATATGCTCCGCATTGGTCTTGACCAACTCTATCAGAGCTTGGTTGACGGCAATTT
CGATGATGCAGCTTGGGCGCAGGGTCGATGCGACGCAATCGTCCGATCCGGAGCCGGGACTGTCGGGCGT
ACACAAATCGCCCGCAGAAGCGCCGCCGTCTGGACCGATGGCTGTGTAGAAGTACTCGCCGATAGTGGAA
ACCGACGCCCCAGCACTCGTCCGAGGGCAAAGGAATAAGCTAGTATGTAAGCCTAGTCTTAGATAATAAA
ATCGCTATCCATCGAAGATGGATGTGTGTTGGTTTTTTGTGTGTGTAACGCTAGGCGCGCCTGGTGTACC
GAGAACGATCCTCTCAGTGCGAGTCTCGACGATCCATATCGTTGCTTGGCAGTCAGCCAGTCGGAATCCA
GCTTGGGACCCAGGAAGTCCAATCGTCAGATATTGTACTCAAGCCTGGTCACGGCAGCGTACCGATCTGT
TTAAACCTAGATATTGATAGTCTGATCGGTCAACGTATAATCGAGTCCTAGCTTTTGCAAACATCTATCA
AGAGACAGGATCAGCAGGAGGCTTTCGCATGAGTATTCAACATTTCCGTGTCGCCCTTATTCCCTTTTTT
GCGGCATTTTGCCTTCCTGTTTTTGCTCACCCAGAAACGCTGGTGAAAGTAAAAGATGCTGAAGATCAGT
TGGGTGCGCGAGTGGGTTACATCGAACTGGATCTCAACAGCGGTAAGATCCTTGAGAGTTTTCGCCCCGA
AGAACGCTTTCCAATGATGAGCACTTTTAAAGTTCTGCTATGTGGCGCGGTATTATCCCGTATTGACGCC
GGGCAAGAGCAACTCGGTCGCCGCATACACTATTCTCAGAATGACTTGGTTGAGTATTCACCAGTCACAG
AAAAGCATCTTACGGATGGCATGACAGTAAGAGAATTATGCAGTGCTGCCATAACCATGAGTGATAACAC
TGCGGCCAACTTACTTCTGACAACGATTGGAGGACCGAAGGAGCTAACCGCTTTTTTGCACAACATGGGG
GATCATGTAACTCGCCTTGATCGTTGGGAACCGGAGCTGAATGAAGCCATACCAAACGACGAGCGTGACA
CCACGATGCCTGTAGCAATGGCAACAACCTTGCGTAAACTATTAACTGGCGAACTACTTACTCTAGCTTC
CCGGCAACAGTTGATAGACTGGATGGAGGCGGATAAAGTTGCAGGACCACTTCTGCGCTCGGCCCTTCCG
GCTGGCTGGTTTATTGCTGATAAATCTGGAGCCGGTGAGCGTGGGTCTCGCGGTATCATTGCAGCACTGG
GGCCAGATGGTAAGCCCTCCCGTATCGTAGTTATCTACACGACGGGGAGTCAGGCAACTATGGATGAACG
AAATAGACAGATCGCTGAGATAGGTGCCTCACTGATTAAGCATTGGTAACCGATTCTAGGTGCATTGGCG
CAGAAAAAAATGCCTGATGCGACGCTGCGCGTCTTATACTCCCACATATGCCAGATTCAGCAACGGATAC
GGCTTCCCCAACTTGCCCACTTCCATACGTGTCCTCCTTACCAGAAATTTATCCTTAAGATCCCGAATCG
TTTAAACTCGACTCTGGCTCTATCGAATCTCCGTCGTTTCGAGCTTACGCGAACAGCCGTGGCGCTCATT
TGCTCGTCGGGCATCGAATCTCGTCAGCTATCGTCAGCTTACCTTTTTGGCAGCGATCGCGGCTCCCGAC
ATCTTGGACCATTAGCTCCACAGGTATCTTCTTCCCTCTAGTGGTCATAACAGCAGCTTCAGCTACCTCT
CAATTCAAAAAACCCCTCAAGACCCGTTTAGAGGCCCCAAGGGGTTATGCTATCAATCGTTGCGTTACAC
ACACAAAAAACCAACACACATCCATCTTCGATGGATAGCGATTTTATTATCTAACTGCTGATCGAGTGTA
GCCAGATCTAGTAATCAATTACGGGGTCATTAGTTCATAGCCCATATATGGAGTTCCGCGTTACATAACT
TACGGTAAATGGCCCGCCTGGCTGACCGCCCAACGACCCCCGCCCATTGACGTCAATAATGACGTATGTT
CCCATAGTAACGCCAATAGGGACTTTCCATTGACGTCAATGGGTGGAGTATTTACGGTAAACTGCCCACT
TGGCAGTACATCAAGTGTATCATATGCCAAGTACGCCCCCTATTGACGTCAATGACGGTAAATGGCCCGC
CTGGCATTATGCCCAGTACATGACCTTATGGGACTTTCCTACTTGGCAGTACATCTACGTATTAGTCATC
GCTATTACCATGCTGATGCGGTTTTGGCAGTACATCAATGGGCGTGGATAGCGGTTTGACTCACGGGGAT
TTCCAAGTCTCCACCCCATTGACGTCAATGGGAGTTTGTTTTGGCACCAAAATCAACGGGACTTTCCAAA
ATGTCGTAACAACTCCGCCCCATTGACGCAAATGGGCGGTAGGCGTGTACGGTGGGAGGTCTATATAAGC
AGAGCTGGTTTAGTGAACCGTCAGATCAGATCTTTGTCGATCCTACCATCCACTCGACACACCCGCCAGC
GGCCGCCACCATGTTCCACTTGGTGGATTTTCAGGTCACGATCGCAGAAATACTGCTAATTATCATGCGA
ACCTTCAAGGTTAGCATTTGGAACCTGGACTACATCATTAATCTCATCATAAAAAACCTTAGTAAGTCTT
TAACTGAGAATAAATATTCCCAACTGGATGAGGAACAGCCAATGGAGATTGACGAAAACCTTTACTTTCA
GTCGGGACGGCGAATCCCGGGGCTGATAAATCCCTGGAAAAGGAGATGGAAGAAGAACTTTATTGCAGTG
TCTGCGGCTAACCGGTTCAAAAAGATCAGTTCAAGCGGCGCCCTAGATTACGACATTCCTACGACCGCCT
CCGAGAATCTCTATTTCCAGGGTGAATTTGGCTTGGCACAACATGACGAGGCCGTCGATAACAAGTTTAA
TAAAGAACAGCAGAACGCTTTCTATGAGATCCTTCACTTACCAAATCTGAACGAAGAGCAACGCAACGCT
TTCATTCAGAGCCTGAAAGACGATCCCTCGCAGTCTGCAAATCTCCTGGCCGAAGCCAAGAAGCTGAATG
ACGCACAGGCTCCAAAAGTTGATAACAAGTTTAACAAGGAGCAGCAGAATGCTTTCTACGAGATATTGCA
CCTTCCTAATCTGAATGAGGAACAAAGAAATGCATTTATCCAGTCCCTAAAAGACGATCCATCACAGAGT
GCCAACCTGCTTGCGGAAGCCAAAAAGCTCAATGATGCCCAGGCCCCGAAAGTAGACGCGAACCATCAAT
AAGGATCCGCAGGCCTCTGCTAGCTTGACTGACTGAGATACAGCGTACCTTCAGCTCACAGACATGATAA
GATACATTGATGAGTTTGGACAAACCACAACTAGAATGCAGTGAAAAAAATGCTTTATTTGTGAAATTTG
TGATGCTATTGCTTTATTTGTAACCATTATAAGCTGCAATAAACAAGTTAACAACAACAATTGCATTCAT
TTTATGTTTCAGGTTCAGGGGGAGGTGTGGGAGGTTTTTTAAAGCAAGTAAAACCTCTACAAATGTGGTA
TTGGCCCATCTCTATCGGTATCGTAGCATAACCCCTTGGGGCCTCTAAACGGGTCTTGAGGGGTTTTTTG
TGCCCCTCGGGCCGGATTGCTATCTACCGGCATTGGCGCAGAAAAAAATGCCTGATGCGACGCTGCGCGT
CTTATACTCCCACATATGCCAGATTCAGCAACGGATACGGCTTCCCCAACTTGCCCACTTCCATACGTGT
CCTCCTTACCAGAAATTTATCCTTAAGGTCGTCAGCTATCCTGCAGGCGATCTCTCGATTTCGATCAAGA
CATTCCTTTAATGGTCTTTTCTGGACACCACTAGGGGTCAGAAGTAGTTCATCAAACTTTCTTCCCTCCC
TAATCTCATTGGTTACCTTGGGCTATCGAAACTTAATTAACCAGTCAAGTCAGCTACTTGGCGAGATCGA
CTTGTCTGGGTTTCGACTACGCTCAGAATTGCGTCAGTCAAGTTCGATCTGGTCCTTGCTATTGCACCCG
TTCTCCGATTACGAGTTTCATTTAAATCATGTGAGCAAAAGGCCAGCAAAAGGCCAGGAACCGTAAAAAG
GCCGCGTTGCTGGCGTTTTTCCATAGGCTCCGCCCCCCTGACGAGCATCACAAAAATCGACGCTCAAGTC
AGAGGTGGCGAAACCCGACAGGACTATAAAGATACCAGGCGTTTCCCCCTGGAAGCTCCCTCGTGCGCTC
TCCTGTTCCGACCCTGCCGCTTACCGGATACCTGTCCGCCTTTCTCCCTTCGGGAAGCGTGGCGCTTTCT
CATAGCTCACGCTGTAGGTATCTCAGTTCGGTGTAGGTCGTTCGCTCCAAGCTGGGCTGTGTGCACGAAC
CCCCCGTTCAGCCCGACCGCTGCGCCTTATCCGGTAACTATCGTCTTGAGTCCAACCCGGTAAGACACGA
CTTATCGCCACTGGCAGCAGCCACTGGTAACAGGATTAGCAGAGCGAGGTATGTAGGCGGTGCTACAGAG
TTCTTGAAGTGGTGGCCTAACTACGGCTACACTAGAAGAACAGTATTTGGTATCTGCGCTCTGCTGAAGC
CAGTTACCTTCGGAAAAAGAGTTGGTAGCTCTTGATCCGGCAAACAAACCACCGCTGGTAGCGGTGGTTT
TTTTGTTTGCAAGCAGCAG
Features (pLannotate 1.2.2; 21 found; start..end, strand, type, name):
    199..263     -  CDS            bla(M) (fragment): β-lactamase lacking the signal sequence; bla(M); allows cytosolic expression of β-lactamase
    527..1736    +  promoter       UbC promoter: human ubiquitin C promoter
   1746..2767    +  CDS            HygR (fragment): hygromycin B phosphotransferase confers resistance to hygromycin
   2795..2843    +  polyA_signal   poly(A) signal: synthetic polyadenylation signal
   3109..3969    +  CDS            AmpR: β-lactamase; bla; confers resistance to ampicillin, carbenicillin, and related antibiotics
   3982..4118    +  terminator     rrnG terminator: transcription terminator from the E. coli ribosomal RNA rrnG operon (Albrechtsen et al., 1991)
   4270..4341    +  misc_feature   5' β-globin insulator: insulator upstream of the human β-globin locus (Farrell et al., 2002)
   4346..4392    -  terminator     T7 terminator: transcription terminator for bacteriophage T7 RNA polymerase
   4410..4458    -  polyA_signal   poly(A) signal: synthetic polyadenylation signal
   4539..4842    +  enhancer       CMV enhancer: human cytomegalovirus immediate early enhancer
   4915..4932    -  promoter       CMV promoter (fragment): human cytomegalovirus (CMV) immediate early promoter
   4995..5046    +  promoter       CMVd2 promoter: truncated human cytomegalovirus (CMV) immediate early promoter that yields moderately reduced expression relative to the full-length promoter
   5121..5303    +  CDS            NS6_SARS2: Experimental evidence at protein level: Swiss-Prot protein existence level 1. Disrupts cell nuclear import complex formation by tethering karyopherin alpha 2 and karyopherin beta 1 to the membrane. Retention of import factors at the ER/Golgi membrane leads to a loss of transport into the nucleus. Thereby prevents STAT1 nuclear translocation in response to interferon signaling, thus blocking the expression of interferon stimulated genes (ISGs) that display multiple antiviral activities (PubMed:33097660). Suppresses IFN-beta production possibly by blocking IRF3 nuclear translocation (PubMed:3297
   5358..5435    +  CDS            MYLK2 (fragment): MYLK2_HUMAN - Experimental evidence at protein level: Swiss-Prot protein existence level 1. Implicated in the level of global muscle contraction and cardiac function. Phosphorylates a specific serine in the N-terminus of a myosin light chain. From Homo sapiens (Human).
   5517..5867    +  CDS            spa (fragment): SPA_STAAU - Experimental evidence at protein level: Swiss-Prot protein existence level 1. Plays a role in the inhibition of the host innate and adaptive immune responses. Possesses five immunoglobulin-binding domains that capture both the fragment crystallizable region (Fc region) and the Fab region (part of Ig that identifies antigen) of immunoglobulins (By similarity). In turn, Staphylococcus aureus is protected from phagocytic killing via inhibition of Ig Fc region. In addition, the host elicited B-cell response is prevented due to a decrease of antibody-secreting cell proliferation that en
   5948..6069    -  polyA_signal   SV40 poly(A) signal: SV40 polyadenylation signal
   6092..6161    -  CDS            large T antigen (fragment): large T antigen from SV40 (simian virus 40)
   6184..6230    +  terminator     T7 terminator: transcription terminator for bacteriophage T7 RNA polymerase
   6260..6396    +  terminator     rrnG terminator: transcription terminator from the E. coli ribosomal RNA rrnG operon (Albrechtsen et al., 1991)
   6441..6512    +  misc_feature   3' β-globin insulator: insulator downstream of the human β-globin locus (Farrell et al., 2002)
   6738..27      -  rep_origin     ori (across the origin): high-copy-number ColE1/pMB1/pBR322/pUC origin of replication
