[The description below was written by a language model from this plasmid's Addgene catalogue record and pLannotate feature annotations shown in this document.]
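Description:
pGBW-m4252955 is a mammalian expression plasmid for the wild-type ORF6 accessory protein of SARS-CoV-2, built on a pTwist_CMV_Hygro_6 backbone from which an AarI site was removed. It is propagated in E. coli through a high-copy ColE1/pUC-type origin and selected with ampicillin via a full-length AmpR (β-lactamase) gene. For selection in mammalian cells, a separate cassette places a hygromycin B phosphotransferase gene under the human ubiquitin C promoter, followed by a synthetic poly(A) signal. The sequenced record is 7,299 nt.

The payload is driven by CMV immediate-early enhancer and promoter elements. The short ORF6 coding sequence is followed in the same orientation by the backbone-encoded C-terminal tag, catalogued as a TEV-cleavable TAP tag. The annotation software does not label the tag as such, but its hits to a myosin light chain kinase fragment (the source of the calmodulin-binding peptide) and to Staphylococcus aureus protein A immunoglobulin-binding domains are consistent with a classical tandem affinity purification module, in which a TEV protease site allows release after the first IgG-binding step. An SV40 poly(A) signal lies downstream of the tag, although it is annotated on the opposite strand. The expression unit is bracketed by β-globin insulator fragments, T7 and rrnG transcription terminators and an upstream reverse-oriented synthetic poly(A) signal, elements that help isolate it from transcriptional read-through from neighbouring regions.

ORF6 is described in the annotation as an interferon antagonist that retains nuclear import factors at ER/Golgi membranes, blocking STAT1 nuclear translocation. The construct suits transient or hygromycin-selected expression of tagged ORF6 in mammalian cells, for example for affinity purification and analysis of host interaction partners, although the record states only expression as its purpose.
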