Addgene plasmid #153748: pGBW-m4252955
Purpose: Mammalian expression plasmid for SARS-CoV-2 ORF6 protein
Depositing lab: Ginkgo Bioworks & Benjie Chen. Depositing organization: Ginkgo Bioworks.
Backbone
  Vector backbone: pTwist_CMV_Hygro_6 with AarI site removed
  Backbone size w/o insert (bp): 6525
  Vector type: Mammalian Expression
  Selectable markers: Hygromycin
Growth in bacteria
  Bacterial resistance: Ampicillin, 100 μg/mL
  Growth temperature: 37°C
  Growth strain: DH5alpha
  Copy number: High Copy
Gene/Insert
  Gene/Insert name: SARS-CoV-2 ORF6 protein
  Species: Severe acute respiratory syndrome coronavirus 2
  Insert size (bp): 179
  Mutation: wt
  Entrez Gene: ORF6 (a.k.a. GU280_gp06)
  Promoter: CMV
  Tag / fusion protein: Cleavable TEV;TapTag (C terminal on backbone)
  Cloning method: Unknown
Resource information
  A portion of this plasmid was derived from a plasmid made by: GinkgoBioworks
Depositor comments: NCBI reference sequence: 43740572
How to cite: pGBW-m4252955 was a gift from Ginkgo Bioworks & Benjie Chen (Addgene plasmid # 153748 ; http://n2t.net/addgene:153748 ; RRID:Addgene_153748)
